>Addgene plasmid #236101 | pcDNA3-Par6-ExRai-CKAR2 | addgene full sequence | sequence record 473796 | Addgene NGS Result
GACGGATCGGGAGATCTCCCGATCCCCTATGGTGCACTCTCAGTACAATCTGCTCTGATGCCGCATAGTT
AAGCCAGTATCTGCTCCCTGCTTGTGTGTTGGAGGTCGCTGAGTAGTGCGCGAGCAAAATTTAAGCTACA
ACAAGGCAAGGCTTGACCGACAATTGCATGAAGAATCTGCTTAGGGTTAGGCGTTTTGCGCTGCTTCGCG
ATGTACGGGCCAGATATACGCGTTGACATTGATTATTGACTAGTTATTAATAGTAATCAATTACGGGGTC
ATTAGTTCATAGCCCATATATGGAGTTCCGCGTTACATAACTTACGGTAAATGGCCCGCCTGGCTGACCG
CCCAACGACCCCCGCCCATTGACGTCAATAATGACGTATGTTCCCATAGTAACGCCAATAGGGACTTTCC
ATTGACGTCAATGGGTGGAGTATTTACGGTAAACTGCCCACTTGGCAGTACATCAAGTGTATCATATGCC
AAGTACGCCCCCTATTGACGTCAATGACGGTAAATGGCCCGCCTGGCATTATGCCCAGTACATGACCTTA
TGGGACTTTCCTACTTGGCAGTACATCTACGTATTAGTCATCGCTATTACCATGGTGATGCGGTTTTGGC
AGTACATCAATGGGCGTGGATAGCGGTTTGACTCACGGGGATTTCCAAGTCTCCACCCCATTGACGTCAA
TGGGAGTTTGTTTTGGCACCAAAATCAACGGGACTTTCCAAAATGTCGTAACAACTCCGCCCCATTGACG
CAAATGGGCGGTAGGCGTGTACGGTGGGAGGTCTATATAAGCAGAGCTCTCTGGCTAACTAGAGAACCCA
CTGCTTACTGGCTTATCGAAATTAATACGACTCACTATAGGGAGACCCAAGCTGGCTAGCGTTTAAACTT
AAGCTTATGGCCCGGCCGCAGAGGACTCCGGCGCGCAGTCCCGATAGCATCGTCGAGGTGAAGAGCAAAT
TTGACGCCGAGTTCCGACGCTTCGCGCTGCCTCGCGCTTCGGTGAGCGGCTTCCAGGAGTTCTCGCGGTT
GCTGCGGGCGGTGCACCAGATCCCGGGCCTGGACGTGCTACTTGGCTATACGGATGCTCATGGCGACCTG
CTGCCCCTCACCAACGACGACAGCCTGCACCGGGCCCTGGCCAGCGGGCCCCCGCCACTGCGCCTACTGG
TGCAGAAGCGGGCAGAAGCTGACTCCAGCGGCCTGGCTTTTGCCTCCAACTCTCTGCAGCGGCGCAAGAA
AGGGCTCTTGCTGCGGCCAGTGGCACCCCTGCGCACCCGGCCACCCTTGCTAATCAGCCTGCCCCAAGAT
TTCCGCCAGGTTTCCTCAGTCATAGACGTGGACCTACTGCCTGAGACCCACCGACGGGTGCGGCTGCACA
AGCATGGTTCAGACCGCCCCCTGGGCTTCTACATCCGAGATGGCATGAGCGTGCGTGTGGCTCCCCAGGG
CCTGGAGCGGGTTCCAGGAATCTTCATCTCCCGCCTGGTACGTGGGGGTCTGGCTGAGAGTACAGGGCTG
CTGGCGGTCAGTGATGAGATCCTCGAGGTCAATGGCATTGAAGTAGCCGGGAAGACCTTGGACCAAGTGA
CGGACATGATGGTTGCCAACAGCCATAACCTCATTGTCACTGTCAAGCCCGCCAACCAGCGCAATAACGT
GGTGCGAGGGGCATCTGGGCGTTTGACAGGTCCTCCCTCTGCAGGGCCTGGGCCTGCTGAGCCTGATAGT
GACGATGACAGCAGTGACCTGGTCATTGAGAACCGCCAGCCTCCCAGTTCCAATGGGCTGTCTCAGGGGC
CCCCGTGCTGGGACCTGCACCCTGGCTGCCGACATCCTGGTACCCGCAGCTCTCTGCCCTCCCTGGATGA
CCAGGAGCAGGCCAGTTCTGGCTGGGGGAGTCGCATTCGAGGAGATGGTAGTGGCTTCAGCCTCTCCGGA
GGTACCAGTGCTGGTGGTAGTGCTGGTGGTAGTGCTGGTGGTAGTGCTGGTGGTAGTGCTGGTGGTTCCG
GCAGTGCTGGTGGTAGTGCTGGTGGTAGTACCAGTGCTGGTGGTAGTGCTGGTGGTAGTGCTGGTGGTAG
TGCTGGTGGTGGATCCATGCGATTCAGAAGATTCCAGACGTTGAAGGACAAGGCTAAGGCTGGCGGCACC
GGCGGCAGCGAGCTCAGCAGCTACAACGTCTATATCAAGGCCGACAAGCAGAAGAACGGCATCAAGGCGA
ACTTCAAGATCCGCCACAACATCGAGGACGGCGGCGTGCAGCTCGCCTACCACTACCAGCAGAACACCCC
CATCGGCGACGGCCCCGTGCTGCTGCCCGACAACCACTACCTGAGCGTGCAGTCCAAACTTTCGAAAGAC
CCCAACGAGAAGCGCGATCACATGGTCCTGCTGGAGTTCGTGACCGCCGCCGGGATCACTCTCGGCATGG
ACGAGCTGTACAAGGGCGGTACCGGAGGGAGCATGGTGAGCAAGGGCGAGGAGCTGTTCACCGGGGTGGT
GCCCATCCTGGTCGAGCTGGACGGCGACGTAAACGGCCACAAGTTCAGCGTGTCCGGCGAGGGTGAGGGC
GATGCCACCTACGGCAAGCTGACCCTGAAGTTCATCTGCACCACCGGCAAGCTGCCCGTGCCCTGGCCCA
CCCTCGTGACCACCCTGACCTACGGCGTGCAGTGCTTCAGCCGCTACCCCGACCACATGAAGCAGCACGA
CTTCTTCAAGTCCGCCATGCCCGAAGGCTACATCCAGGAGCGCACCATCTTCTTCAAGGACGACGGCAAC
TACAAGACCCGCGCCGAGGTGAAGTTCGAGGGCGACACCCTGGTGAACCGCATCGAGCTGAAGGGCATCG
ACTTCAAGGAGGACGGCAACATCCTGGGGCACAAGCTGGAGTACAACATCTCCCATAAGTTTTCTCAAGA
ACAGATCGGCGAAAACATTGTGTGCAGGGTCATTTGTACCACGGGTCAAATTCCCATCCGAGATTTGTCA
GCTGATATTTCACAAGTGCTTAAGGAAAAACGATCCATAAAGAAAGTTTGGACATTTGGTAGAAACCCAG
CCTGTGACTATCATTTAGGAAACATTTCAAGACTGTCAAATAAGCATTTCCAAATACTACTAGGAGAAGA
CGGTAACCTTTTATTGAATGACATTTCCACTAATGGGACCTGGTTAAATGGGCAAAAAGTCGAGAAGAAC
AGCAATCAGTTACTGTCTCAAGGTGATGAAATAACCGTTGGTGTAGGCGTGGAATCAGATATTTTATCTC
TGGTCATTTTCATAAACGACAAATTTAAGCAGTGCCTCGAGCAGAACAAAGTTGATCGCTAAGAATTCTG
CAGATATCCAGCACAGTGGCGGCCGCTCGAGTCTAGAGGGCCCGTTTAAACCCGCTGATCAGCCTCGACT
GTGCCTTCTAGTTGCCAGCCATCTGTTGTTTGCCCCTCCCCCGTGCCTTCCTTGACCCTGGAAGGTGCCA
CTCCCACTGTCCTTTCCTAATAAAATGAGGAAATTGCATCGCATTGTCTGAGTAGGTGTCATTCTATTCT
GGGGGGTGGGGTGGGGCAGGACAGCAAGGGGGAGGATTGGGAAGACAATAGCAGGCATGCTGGGGATGCG
GTGGGCTCTATGGCTTCTGAGGCGGAAAGAACCAGCTGGGGCTCTAGGGGGTATCCCC
[124 nt withheld, positions 3699-3822]
C
[91 nt withheld, positions 3824-3914]
A
[49 nt withheld, positions 3916-3964]
CCTTTGACGTTGGAGTCCACGTTCTTT
[37 nt withheld, positions 3992-4028]
ACCCTATCTCGGTCTATTCTTTTGATTTATAAGGGATTTTGCCGATTTCGGCCTATTGGTTAAAAAATGA
GCTGATTTAACAAAAATTTAACGCGAATTAATTCTGTGGAATGTGTGTCAGTTAGGGTGTGGAAAGTCCC
CAGGCTCCCCAGCAGGCAGAAGTATGCAAAGCATGCATCTCAATTAGTCAGCAACCAGGTGTGGAAAGTC
CCCAGGCTCCCCAGCAGGCAGAAGTATGCAAAGCATGCATCTCAATTAGTCAGCAACCATAGTCCCGCCC
CTAACTCCGCCCATCCCGCCCCTAACTCCGCCCAGTTCCGCCCATTCTCCGCCCCATGGCTGACTAATTT
TTTTTATTTATGCAGAGGCCGAGGCCGCCTCTGCCTCTGAGCTATTCCAGAAGTAGTGAGGAGGCTTTTT
TGGAGGCCTAGGCTTTTGCAAAAAGCTCCCGGGAGCTTGTATATCCATTTTCGGATCTGATCAAGAGACA
GGATGAGGATCGTTTCGCATGATTGAACAAGATGGATTGCACGCAGGTTCTCCGGCCGCTTGGGTGGAGA
GGCTATTCGGCTATGACTGGGCACAACAGACAATCGGCTGCTCTGATGCCGCCGTGTTCCGGCTGTCAGC
GCAGGGGCGCCCGGTTCTTTTTGTCAAGACCGACCTGTCCGGTGCCCTGAATGAACTGCAGGACGAGGCA
GCGCGGCTATCGTGGCTGGCCACGACGGGCGTTCCTTGCGCAGCTGTGCTCGACGTTGTCACTGAAGCGG
GAAGGGACTGGCTGCTATTGGGCGAAGTGCCGGGGCAGGATCTCCTGTCATCTCACCTTGCTCCTGCCGA
GAAAGTATCCATCATGGCTGATGCAATGCGGCGGCTGCATACGCTTGATCCGGCTACCTGCCCATTCGAC
CACCAAGCGAAACATCGCATCGAGCGAGCACGTACTCGGATGGAAGCCGGTCTTGTCGATCAGGATGATC
TGGACGAAGAGCATCAGGGGCTCGCGCCAGCCGAACTGTTCGCCAGGCTCAAGGCGCGCATGCCCGACGG
CGAGGATCTCGTCGTGACCCATGGCGATGCCTGCTTGCCGAATATCATGGTGGAAAATGGCCGCTTTTCT
GGATTCATCGACTGTGGCCGGCTGGGTGTGGCGGACCGCTATCAGGACATAGCGTTGGCTACCCGTGATA
TTGCTGAAGAGCTTGGCGGCGAATGGGCTGACCGCTTCCTCGTGCTTTACGGTATCGCCGCTCCCGATTC
GCAGCGCATCGCCTTCTATCGCCTTCTTGACGAGTTCTTCTGAGCGGGACTCTGGGGTTCGAAATGACCG
ACCAAGCGACGCCCAACCTGCCATCACGAGATTTCGATTCCACCGCCGCCTTCTATGAAAGGTTGGGCTT
CGGAATCGTTTTCCGGGACGCCGGCTGGATGATCCTCCAGCGCGGGGATCTCATGCTGGAGTTCTTCGCC
CACCCCAACTTGTTTATTGCAGCTTATAATGGTTACAAATAAAGCAATAGCATCACAAATTTCACAAATA
AAGCATTTTTTTCACTGCATTCTAGTTGTGGTTTGTCCAAACTCATCAATGTATCTTATCATGTCTGTAT
ACCGTCGACCTCTAGCTAGAGCTTGGCGTAATCATGGTCATAGCTGTTTCCTGTGTGAAATTGTTATCCG
CTCACAATTCCACACAACATACGAGCCGGAAGCATAAAGTGTAAAGCCTGGGGTGCCTAATGAGTGAGCT
AACTCACATTAATTGCGTTGCGCTCACTGCCCGCTTTCCAGTCGGGAAACCTGTCGTGCCAGCTGCATTA
ATGAATCGGCCAACGCGCGGGGAGAGGCGGTTTGCGTATTGGGCGCTCTTCCGCTTCCTCGCTCACTGAC
TCGCTGCGCTCGGTCGTTCGGCTGCGGCGAGCGGTATCAGCTCACTCAAAGGCGGTAATACGGTTATCCA
CAGAATCAGGGGATAACGCAGGAAAGAACATGTGAGCAAAAGGCCAGCAAAAGGCCAGGAACCGTAAAAA
GGCCGCGTTGCTGGCGTTTTTCCATAGGCTCCGCCCCCCTGACGAGCATCACAAAAATCGACGCTCAAGT
CAGAGGTGGCGAAACCCGACAGGACTATAAAGATACCAGGCGTTTCCCCCTGGAAGCTCCCTCGTGCGCT
CTCCTGTTCCGACCCTGCCGCTTACCGGATACCTGTCCGCCTTTCTCCCTTCGGGAAGCGTGGCGCTTTC
TCATAGCTCACGCTGTAGGTATCTCAGTTCGGTGTAGGTCGTTCGCTCCAAGCTGGGCTGTGTGCACGAA
CCCCCCGTTCAGCCCGACCGCTGCGCCTTATCCGGTAACTATCGTCTTGAGTCCAACCCGGTAAGACACG
ACTTATCGCCACTGGCAGCAGCCACTGGTAACAGGATTAGCAGAGCGAGGTATGTAGGCGGTGCTACAGA
GTTCTTGAAGTGGTGGCCTAACTACGGCTACACTAGAAGAACAGTATTTGGTATCTGCGCTCTGCTGAAG
CCAGTTACCTTCGGAAAAAGAGTTGGTAGCTCTTGATCCGGCAAACAAACCACCGCTGGTAGCGGTGGTT
TTTTTGTTTGCAAGCAGCAGATTACGCGCAGAAAAAAAGGATCTCAAGAAGATCCTTTGATCTTTTCTAC
GGGGTCTGACGCTCAGTGGAACGAAAACTCACGTTAAGGGATTTTGGTCATGAGATTATCAAAAAGGATC
TTCACCTAGATCCTTTTAAATTAAAAATGAAGTTTTAAATCAATCTAAAGTATATATGAGTAAACTTGGT
CTGACAGTTACCAATGCTTAATCAGTGAGGCACCTATCTCAGCGATCTGTCTATTTCGTTCATCCATAGT
TGCCTGACTCCCCGTCGTGTAGATAACTACGATACGGGAGGGCTTACCATCTGGCCCCAGTGCTGCAATG
ATACCGCGAGACCCACGCTCACCGGCTCCAGATTTATCAGCAATAAACCAGCCAGCCGGAAGGGCCGAGC
GCAGAAGTGGTCCTGCAACTTTATCCGCCTCCATCCAGTCTATTAATTGTTGCCGGGAAGCTAGAGTAAG
TAGTTCGCCAGTTAATAGTTTGCGCAACGTTGTTGCCATTGCTACAGGCATCGTGGTGTCACGCTCGTCG
TTTGGTATGGCTTCATTCAGCTCCGGTTCCCAACGATCAAGGCGAGTTACATGATCCCCCATGTTGTGCA
AAAAAGCGGTTAGCTCCTTCGGTCCTCCGATCGTTGTCAGAAGTAAGTTGGCCGCAGTGTTATCACTCAT
GGTTATGGCAGCACTGCATAATTCTCTTACTGTCATGCCATCCGTAAGATGCTTTTCTGTGACTGGTGAG
TACTCAACCAAGTCATTCTGAGAATAGTGTATGCGGCGACCGAGTTGCTCTTGCCCGGCGTCAATACGGG
ATAATACCGCGCCACATAGCAGAACTTTAAAAGTGCTCATCATTGGAAAACGTTCTTCGGGGCGAAAACT
CTCAAGGATCTTACCGCTGTTGAGATCCAGTTCGATGTAACCCACTCGTGCACCCAACTGATCTTCAGCA
TCTTTTACTTTCACCAGCGTTTCTGGGTGAGCAAAAACAGGAAGGCAAAATGCCGCAAAAAAGGGAATAA
GGGCGACACGGAAATGTTGAATACTCATACTCTTCCTTTTTCAATATTATTGAAGCATTTATCAGGGTTA
TTGTCTCATGAGCGGATACATATTTGAATGTATTTAGAAAAATAAACAAATAGGGGTTCCGCGCACATTT
CCCCGAAAAGTGCCACCTGACGTC
Features (pLannotate 1.2.2; 22 found; start..end, strand, type, name):
     28..80      -  misc_feature   bom (fragment): basis of mobility region from pBR322
    235..614     +  enhancer       CMV enhancer: human cytomegalovirus immediate early enhancer
    615..818     +  promoter       CMV promoter: human cytomegalovirus (CMV) immediate early promoter
    814..847     +  LTR            5' LTR (truncated) (fragment): truncated 5' long terminal repeat (LTR) from HIV-1
    863..881     +  promoter       T7 promoter: promoter for bacteriophage T7 RNA polymerase
    917..1954    +  CDS            PARD6A: PAR6A_HUMAN - Also known as PAR6A. Experimental evidence at protein level: Swiss-Prot protein existence level 1. Adapter protein involved in asymmetrical cell division and cell polarization processes. Probably involved in the formation of epithelial tight junctions. Association with PARD3 may prevent the interaction of PARD3 with F11R/JAM1, thereby preventing tight junction assembly. The PARD6-PARD3 complex links GTP-bound Rho small GTPases to atypical protein kinase C proteins (PubMed:10873802). Regulates centrosome organization and function. Essential for the centrosomal recruitment of key p
   2195..2917    +  CDS            cEGFP: cEGFP is a basic (constitutively fluorescent) green fluorescent protein published in 2008, derived from Aequorea victoria.
   2927..3349    +  CDS            RAD53 (fragment): RAD53_YEAST - Also known as MEC2, SAD1, SPK1. Experimental evidence at protein level: Swiss-Prot protein existence level 1. Controls S-phase checkpoint as well as G1 and G2 DNA damage checkpoints. Phosphorylates proteins on serine, threonine, and tyrosine. Prevents entry into anaphase and mitotic exit after DNA damage via regulation of the Polo kinase CDC5. Seems to be involved in the phosphorylation of RPH1. From Saccharomyces cerevisiae (strain ATCC 204508 / S288c) (Baker's yeast).
   3429..3653    +  polyA_signal   bGH poly(A) signal: bovine growth hormone polyadenylation signal
   3657..3678    +  promoter       SV40 promoter (fragment): SV40 enhancer and early promoter
   3699..4127    +  rep_origin     f1 ori (sequence partly withheld): f1 bacteriophage origin of replication; arrow indicates direction of (+) strand synthesis
   4141..4470    +  promoter       SV40 promoter: SV40 enhancer and early promoter
   4537..5328    +  CDS            neo: KKA2_KLEPN - Also known as kan, nptII. Experimental evidence at protein level: Swiss-Prot protein existence level 1. Resistance to kanamycin, neomycin, paromomycin, ribostamycin, butirosin and gentamicin B. From Klebsiella pneumoniae.
   5352..5510    +  CDS            ble (fragment): BLE_KLEPN - Experimental evidence at protein level: Swiss-Prot protein existence level 1. Binding protein with a strong affinity to the bleomycin family of antibiotics. Binds to CL990; an antimitotic-antibiotic compound. From Klebsiella pneumoniae.
   5505..5626    +  polyA_signal   SV40 poly(A) signal: SV40 polyadenylation signal
   5699..5715    -  protein_bind   lac operator: The lac repressor binds to the lac operator to inhibit transcription in E. coli. This inhibition can be relieved by adding lactose or isopropyl-β-D-thiogalactopyranoside (IPTG). lac repressor encoded by lacI
   5723..5753    -  promoter       lac promoter: promoter for the E. coli lac operon
   5768..5789    -  protein_bind   CAP binding site: CAP binding activates transcription in the presence of cAMP. E. coli catabolite activator protein
   5802..5894    -  CDS            lacI (fragment): lac repressor; lacI; The lac repressor binds to the lac operator to inhibit transcription in E. coli. This inhibition can be relieved by adding lactose or isopropyl-β-D-thiogalactopyranoside (IPTG).
   6077..6665    -  rep_origin     ori: high-copy-number ColE1/pMB1/pBR322/pUC origin of replication
   6836..7696    -  CDS            AmpR: β-lactamase; bla; confers resistance to ampicillin, carbenicillin, and related antibiotics
   7697..7801    -  promoter       AmpR promoter: bla
