[The description below was written by a language model from this plasmid's Addgene catalogue record and pLannotate feature annotations shown in this document.]
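Description:
pcDNA3-Par6-ExRai-CKAR2 is a mammalian expression plasmid of about 7.8 kb built on the pcDNA3.1(+) backbone. It encodes a genetically encoded fluorescent biosensor for protein kinase C activity, targeted to the Par polarity complex. It is propagated in E. coli through a high-copy ColE1/pUC-type origin with ampicillin selection (AmpR under its own bla promoter). An f1 origin is also present. For mammalian cells, an SV40 early promoter drives the neomycin phosphotransferase gene, followed by an SV40 polyadenylation signal, which allows G418 selection of stable transfectants. Short annotated fragments (ble, lacI, an HIV-1 LTR-like stretch, bom) appear to be backbone remnants or incidental matches rather than functional parts.

The roughly 2.5 kb insert lies between HindIII and EcoRI sites. It is transcribed from the CMV immediate early enhancer/promoter and terminated by the bGH polyadenylation signal, with a T7 promoter just upstream of the coding region. The open reading frame begins with human PARD6A (Par6C/Par6α), an adapter protein that links Rho-family GTPases to atypical PKC within the Par complex. This is followed by the synthetic ExRai-CKAR2 sensor. The feature table identifies a GFP-derived fluorescent protein (annotated as cEGFP) and a fragment of yeast Rad53, which in C-kinase activity reporters of this type generally supplies the FHA phosphoamino acid-binding domain. The unannotated stretch between Par6 and the fluorescent protein presumably holds linker and PKC substrate sequence, though the record does not state this. Substrate phosphorylation changes the excitation spectrum of the fluorescent protein, giving an excitation-ratiometric readout. Because the sensor is tethered to Par6, the construct is used for live-cell imaging that selectively reports aPKC activity within the Par complex.
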