Addgene plasmid #236101: pcDNA3-Par6-ExRai-CKAR2
Purpose: Subcellularly targeted enhanced excitation-ratiometric biosensor for monitoring Protein Kinase C activity in living cells for selective detection of aPKC activity within the Par complex.
Depositing lab: Jin Zhang. Depositing organization: University of California, San Diego (UCSD). Publication: Sensitive fluorescent biosensor reveals differential subcellular regulation of PKC. Su Q, Zhang J, Lin W, Zhang JF, Newton AC, Mehta S, Yang J, Zhang J. Nat Chem Biol. 2024 Oct 11. doi: 10.1038/s41589-024-01758-3. PubMed 39394268.
Backbone
  Vector backbone: pcDNA3.1(+)
  Backbone manufacturer: Invitrogen
  Backbone size w/o insert (bp): 5396
  Total vector size (bp): 7829
  Vector type: Mammalian Expression
  Selectable markers: Neomycin (select with G418)
Growth in bacteria
  Bacterial resistance: Ampicillin, 100 μg/mL
  Growth temperature: 37°C
  Growth strain: DH5alpha
  Copy number: High Copy
Gene/Insert
  Gene/Insert name: Par6C-ExRai-CKAR2
  Species: H. sapiens (human), Synthetic
  Insert size (bp): 2508
  Entrez Gene: PARD6A (a.k.a. PAR-6A, PAR6, PAR6C, PAR6alpha, TAX40, TIP-40)
  Promoter: CMV
  Cloning method: Restriction Enzyme; 5′ cloning site HindIII (not destroyed); 3′ cloning site EcoRI (not destroyed)
  Sequencing primers: 5′ CMV forward; 3′ BGH reverse
Terms and licenses: Academic/Nonprofit Terms; Industry Terms: Not Available to Industry
How to cite: pcDNA3-Par6-ExRai-CKAR2 was a gift from Jin Zhang (Addgene plasmid # 236101 ; http://n2t.net/addgene:236101 ; RRID:Addgene_236101)
